Addgene plasmid #68598: pMpGWB207
Purpose: (Empty Backbone) Gateway binary vector designed for transgenic research with Marchantia polymorpha as well as other plants
Depositing lab: Takayuki Kohchi. Depositing organization: Kyoto University, Graduate School of Biostudies. Publication: Development of Gateway Binary Vector Series with Four Different Selection Markers for the Liverwort Marchantia polymorpha. Ishizaki K, Nishihama R, Ueda M, Inoue K, Ishida S, Nishimura Y, Shikanai T, Kohchi T. PLoS One. 2015 Sep 25;10(9):e0138876. doi: 10.1371/journal.pone.0138876. eCollection 2015. PONE-D-15-25288 PubMed 26406247.
Backbone
  Vector backbone: pMpGWB200
  Backbone manufacturer: Kohchi Lab., Kyoto University
  Backbone size (bp): 9021
  Modifications to backbone: Citrine coding sequence is cloned downstream of the Gateway cassette.
  Vector type: Plant Expression
  Selectable markers: Gentamicin
  Tag / fusion protein: Citrine (C terminal on insert)
Growth in bacteria
  Bacterial resistance: Chloramphenicol and Spectinomycin, 25 & 50 μg/mL
  Growth temperature: 37°C
  Growth strain: DB3.1
  Copy number: High Copy
Gene/Insert
  Cloning method: Gateway Cloning
Resource information
  A portion of this plasmid was derived from a plasmid made by: The Gateway cassette was provided by Tsuyoshi Nakagawa at Shimane University, Japan.
Terms and licenses: Academic/Nonprofit Terms; Industry Terms: Not Available to Industry
How to cite: pMpGWB207 was a gift from Takayuki Kohchi (Addgene plasmid # 68598 ; http://n2t.net/addgene:68598 ; RRID:Addgene_68598)
