[The description below was written by a language model from this plasmid's Addgene catalogue record and pLannotate feature annotations shown in this document.]
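Description:
pMpGWB207 is an empty Gateway destination binary vector for Agrobacterium-mediated plant transformation. It was built on the pMpGWB200 backbone for transgenic work in the liverwort Marchantia polymorpha, and it can also be used in other plants. The backbone carries a ColE1/pMB1-type origin with a bom site for high-copy replication in E. coli. It also carries the pVS1 oriV, RepA and StaA functions, which support replication and stable maintenance in Agrobacterium. Bacterial selection uses an aadA spectinomycin/streptomycin resistance gene located outside the T-DNA. Because the unrecombined Gateway cassette contains the gyrase toxin gene ccdB along with a chloramphenicol resistance gene, the empty vector has to be propagated in a ccdB-tolerant strain such as DB3.1 under chloramphenicol plus spectinomycin.

Nopaline-type right and left border repeats define the T-DNA. Within it, an attR1–CmR–ccdB–attR2 cassette is followed directly by the coding sequence of the yellow fluorescent protein Citrine and a NOS terminator. An LR reaction with an entry clone replaces the cassette with the sequence of interest and places Citrine at the C terminus of the insert. The feature table annotates no plant promoter upstream of attR1; only a lacZα remnant lies between the right border and the cassette. The vector therefore appears suited to inserts that bring their own regulatory sequence, such as promoter-plus-gene fragments, although the record does not state this. Transformed plants are selected through a separate cassette near the left border, in which an enhanced CaMV 35S promoter drives a gentamicin acetyltransferase gene ending in the CaMV poly(A) signal. Typical uses would be localisation or expression analysis of Citrine fusion proteins.
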