Features (pLannotate 1.2.2; 28 found; start..end, strand, type, name):
     54..78      -  misc_feature   RB T-DNA repeat: right border repeat from nopaline C58 T-DNA
    144..298     -  CDS            lacZα (fragment): LacZα fragment of β-galactosidase; lacZ fragment
    323..447     +  protein_bind   attR1: mutant version of attR; recombination site for the Gateway® LR reaction LR Clonase™
    484..514     +  promoter       lac UV5 promoter: E. coli lac promoter with an "up" mutation
    538..567     +  promoter       cat promoter (fragment): promoter of the E. coli cat gene encoding chloramphenicol acetyltransferase
    568..1227    +  CDS            CmR: chloramphenicol acetyltransferase; cat; confers resistance to chloramphenicol
   1406..1564    +  CDS            ccdA (fragment): CCDA_ECO57 - Also known as H, letA. Experimental evidence at protein level: Swiss-Prot protein existence level 1. Antitoxin component of a type II toxin-antitoxin (TA) system which inhibits the post-segregational killing (PSK) of plasmid-free cells, also referred to as a plasmid addiction system. Binds to and blocks the activity of CcdB; will also remove bound CcdB protein from the CcdB-GyrA complex by forming a CcdA-CcdB complex, a process termed rejuvenation. Functions as a transcriptional corepressor for the ccdAB operon, repression also requires CcdB (By similarity). From Escherichia coli
   1569..1874    +  CDS            ccdB: CcdB, a bacterial toxin that poisons DNA gyrase; ccdB; Plasmids containing the ccdB gene cannot be propagated in standard E. coli strains.
   1915..2039    -  protein_bind   attR2: mutant version of attR; recombination site for the Gateway® LR reaction LR Clonase™
   2050..2766    +  CDS            Citrine: Citrine is a basic (constitutively fluorescent) yellow fluorescent protein published in 2001, derived from Aequorea victoria. It has moderate acid sensitivity.
   2791..3043    +  terminator     NOS terminator: nopaline synthase terminator and poly(A) signal
   3099..3121    -  protein_bind   lac operator (fragment): The lac repressor binds to the lac operator to inhibit transcription in E. coli. This inhibition can be relieved by adding lactose or isopropyl-β-D-thiogalactopyranoside (IPTG). lac repressor encoded by lacI
   3125..3155    -  promoter       lac promoter: promoter for the E. coli lac operon
   3170..3191    -  protein_bind   CAP binding site: CAP binding activates transcription in the presence of cAMP. E. coli catabolite activator protein
   3276..3448    -  polyA_signal   CaMV poly(A) signal: cauliflower mosaic virus polyadenylation signal
   3505..4034    -  CDS            GmR (fragment): gentamycin acetyltransferase; aacC1; confers resistance to gentamycin
   4101..4777    -  promoter       CaMV 35S promoter (enhanced): cauliflower mosaic virus 35S promoter with a duplicated enhancer region
   4972..4996    -  misc_feature   LB T-DNA repeat: left border repeat from nopaline C58 T-DNA
   5255..5278    +  promoter       Pc promoter (fragment): intI1 (promoter lies within the coding sequence); class 1 integron promoter
   5454..5510    +  CDS            GmR (fragment): gentamycin acetyltransferase; aacC1; confers resistance to gentamycin
   5521..6308    +  CDS            SmR (fragment): aminoglycoside adenylyltransferase (Murphy, 1985); aadA; confers resistance to spectinomycin and streptomycin
   6554..7142    +  rep_origin     ori: high-copy-number ColE1/pMB1/pBR322/pUC origin of replication
   7328..7468    -  misc_feature   bom: basis of mobility region from pBR322
   7570..7609    -  CDS            rop (fragment): Rop protein, which maintains plasmids at low copy number; rop
   7812..8006    -  rep_origin     pVS1 oriV: origin of replication for the Pseudomonas plasmid pVS1 (Heeb et al., 2000)
   8072..9145    -  CDS            pVS1 RepA: replication protein from the Pseudomonas plasmid pVS1 (Heeb et al., 2000)
   9574..10203   -  CDS            pVS1 StaA: stability protein from the Pseudomonas plasmid pVS1 (Heeb et al., 2000)
  10763..11164   -  CDS            Y4CG_SINFN (fragment): Protein inferred from homology: Swiss-Prot protein existence level 3. From Sinorhizobium fredii (strain NBRC 101917 / NGR234).
>Addgene plasmid #68598 | pMpGWB207 | depositor full sequence | sequence record 121610 | pMpGWB207 sequence 11450 bps
TTTCACGCCCTTTTAAATATCCGATTATTCTAATAAACGCTCTTTTCTCTTAGGTTTACCCGCCAATATA
TCCTGTCAAACACTGATAGTTTAAACTGAAGGCGGGAAACGACAATCTGATCCAAGCTCAAGCTGCTCTA
GCATTCGCCATTCAGGCTGCGCAACTGTTGGGAAGGGCGATCGGTGCGGGCCTCTTCGCTATTACGCCAG
CTGGCGAAAGGGGGATGTGCTGCAAGGCGATTAAGTTGGGTAACGCCAGGGTTTTCCCAGTCACGACGTT
GTAAAACGACGGCCAGTGCCAAGCTTGGGTCTAGAGTTATCAACAAGTTTGTACAAAAAAGCTGAACGAG
AAACGTAAAATGATATAAATATCAATATATTAAATTAGATTTTGCATAAAAAACAGACTACATAATACTG
TAAAACACAACATATCCAGTCACTATGGCGGCCCCTCGAGGGGCCGCATTAGGCACCCCAGGCTTTACAC
TTTATGCTTCCGGCTCGTATAATGTGTGGATTTTGAGTTAGGATCCGTCGAGATTTTCAGGAGCTAAGGA
AGCTAAAATGGAGAAAAAAATCACTGGATATACCACCGTTGATATATCCCAATGGCATCGTAAAGAACAT
TTTGAGGCATTTCAGTCAGTTGCTCAATGTACCTATAACCAGACCGTTCAGCTGGATATTACGGCCTTTT
TAAAGACCGTAAAGAAAAATAAGCACAAGTTTTATCCGGCCTTTATTCACATTCTTGCCCGCCTGATGAA
TGCTCATCCGGAATTCCGTATGGCAATGAAAGACGGTGAGCTGGTGATATGGGATAGTGTTCACCCTTGT
TACACCGTTTTCCATGAGCAAACTGAAACGTTTTCATCGCTCTGGAGTGAATACCACGACGATTTCCGGC
AGTTTCTACACATATATTCGCAAGATGTGGCGTGTTACGGTGAAAACCTGGCCTATTTCCCTAAAGGGTT
TATTGAGAATATGTTTTTCGTCTCAGCCAATCCCTGGGTGAGTTTCACCAGTTTTGATTTAAACGTGGCC
AATATGGACAACTTCTTCGCCCCCGTTTTCACCATGGGCAAATATTATACGCAAGGCGACAAGGTGCTGA
TGCCGCTGGCGATTCAGGTTCATCATGCCGTTTGTGATGGCTTCCATGTCGGCAGAATGCTTAATGAATT
ACAACAGTACTGCGATGAGTGGCAGGGCGGGGCGTAAAGATCTGGATCCGGCTTACTAAAAGCCAGATAA
CAGTATGCGTATTTGCGCGCTGATTTTTGCGGTATAAGAATATATACTGATATGTATACCCGAAGTATGT
CAAAAAGAGGTATGCTATGAAGCAGCGTATTACAGTGACAGTTGACAGCGACAGCTATCAGTTGCTCAAG
GCATATATGATGTCAATATCTCCGGTCTGGTAAGCACAACCATGCAGAATGAAGCCCGTCGTCTGCGTGC
CGAACGCTGGAAAGCGGAAAATCAGGAAGGGATGGCTGAGGTCGCCCGGTTTATTGAAATGAACGGCTCT
TTTGCTGACGAGAACAGGGGCTGGTGAAATGCAGTTTAAGGTTTACACCTATAAAAGAGAGAGCCGTTAT
CGTCTGTTTGTGGATGTACAGAGTGATATTATTGACACGCCCGGGCGACGGATGGTGATCCCCCTGGCCA
GTGCACGTCTGCTGTCAGATAAAGTCCCCCGTGAACTTTACCCGGTGGTGCATATCGGGGATGAAAGCTG
GCGCATGATGACCACCGATATGGCCAGTGTGCCGGTCTCCGTTATCGGGGAAGAAGTGGCTGATCTCAGC
CACCGCGAAAATGACATCAAAAACGCCATTAACCTGATGTTCTGGGGAATATAAATGTCAGGCTCCCTTA
TACACAGCCAGTCTGCAGGTCGACCATAGTGACTGGATATGTTGTGTTTTACAGTATTATGTAGTCTGTT
TTTTATGCAAAATCTAATTTAATATATTGATATTTATATCATTTTACGTTTCTCGTTCAGCTTTCTTGTA
CAAAGTGGTTGATAACAGCATGGTGAGCAAGGGCGAGGAGCTGTTCACCGGGGTGGTGCCCATCCTGGTC
GAGCTGGACGGCGACGTAAACGGCCACAAGTTCAGCGTGTCCGGCGAGGGCGAGGGCGATGCCACCTACG
GCAAGCTGACCCTGAAGTTCATCTGCACCACCGGCAAGCTGCCCGTGCCCTGGCCCACCCTCGTGACCAC
CTTCGGCTACGGCCTGATGTGCTTCGCCCGCTACCCCGACCACATGAAGCAGCACGACTTCTTCAAGTCC
GCCATGCCCGAAGGCTACGTCCAGGAGCGCACCATCTTCTTCAAGGACGACGGCAACTACAAGACCCGCG
CCGAGGTGAAGTTCGAGGGCGACACCCTGGTGAACCGCATCGAGCTGAAGGGCATCGACTTCAAGGAGGA
CGGCAACATCCTGGGGCACAAGCTGGAGTACAACTACAACAGCCACAACGTCTATATCATGGCCGACAAG
CAGAAGAACGGCATCAAGGTGAACTTCAAGATCCGCCACAACATCGAGGACGGCAGCGTGCAGCTCGCCG
ACCACTACCAGCAGAACACCCCCATCGGCGACGGCCCCGTGCTGCTGCCCGACAACCACTACCTGAGCTA
CCAGTCCGCCCTGAGCAAAGACCCCAACGAGAAGCGCGATCACATGGTCCTGCTGGAGTTCGTGACCGCC
GCCGGGATCACTCTCGGCATGGACGAGCTGTACAAGTGAGCTTAGAGCTCGAATTTCCCCGATCGTTCAA
ACATTTGGCAATAAAGTTTCTTAAGATTGAATCCTGTTGCCGGTCTTGCGATGATTATCATATAATTTCT
GTTGAATTACGTTAAGCATGTAATAATTAACATGTAATGCATGACGTTATTTATGAGATGGGTTTTTATG
ATTAGAGTCCCGCAATTATACATTTAATACGCGATAGAAAACAAAATATAGCGCGCAAACTAGGATAAAT
TATCGCGCGCGGTGTCATCTATGTTACTAGATCGGGAATTGGTTCCGGAACCAATTCGTAATCATGGTCA
TAGCTGTTTCCTGTGTGAAATTGTTATCCGCTCACAATTCCACACAACATACGAGCCGGAAGCATAAAGT
GTAAAGCCTGGGGTGCCTAATGAGTGAGCTAACTCACATTAGGCTGAATTAGGCGCGCCTATTTCTGAAT
TCAACACATTGCGGACGTTTTTAATGTACTGAATTAACGCCGAATTAATTCGGGGGATCTGGATTTTAGT
ACTGGATTTTGGTTTTAGGAATTAGATTTTATTGATAGAAGTATTTTACAAATACAAATACATACTAAGG
GTTTCTTATATGCTCAACACATGAGCGAAACCCTATAGGAACCCTAATTCCCTTATCTGGGAACTACTCA
CACATTATTATGGAGAAACTCGAGCTTGTCGATCGACTCTAGGCCGGGAAGCCGATCTCGGCTTGAACGA
ATTGTTAGGTGGCGGTACTTGGGTCGATATCAAAGTGCATCACTTCTTCCCGTATGCCCAACTTTGTATA
GAGAGCCACTGCGGGATCGTCACCGTAATCTGCTTGCACGTAGATCACATAAGCACCAAGCGCGTTGGCC
TCATGCTTGAGGAGATTGATGAGCGCGGTGGCAATGCCCTGCCTCCGGTGCTCGCCGGAGACTGCGAGAT
CATAGATATAGATCTCACTACGCGGCTGCTCAAACTTGGGCAGAACGTAAGCCGCGAGAGCGCCAACAAC
CGCTTCTTGGTCGAAGGCAGCAAGCGCGATGAATGTCTTACTACGGAGCAAGTTCCCGAGGTAATCGGAG
TCCGGCTGATGTTGGGAGTAGGTGGCTACGTCTCCGAACTCACGACCGAAAAGATCAAGAGCAGCCCGCA
TGGATTTGACTTGGTCAGGGCCGAGCCTACATGTGCGAATGATGCCCATACTTGAGCCACCTAACTTTGT
TTTAGGGCGACTGCCCTGCTGCGTAACATCGTTGCTGCTGCGTACCATGGTCGATCGACAGATCTGCGAA
AGCTCGAGAGAGATAGATTTGTAGAGAGAGACTGGTGATTTCAGCGTGTCCTCTCCAAATGAAATGAACT
TCCTTATATAGAGGAAGGGTCTTGCGAAGGATAGTGGGATTGTGCGTCATCCCTTACGTCAGTGGAGATA
TCACATCAATCCACTTGCTTTGAAGACGTGGTTGGAACGTCTTCTTTTTCCACGATGCTCCTCGTGGGTG
GGGGTCCATCTTTGGGACCACTGTCGGCAGAGGCATCTTGAACGATAGCCTTTCCTTTATCGCAATGATG
GCATTTGTAGGTGCCACCTTCCTTTTCTACTGTCCTTTTGATGAAGTGACAGATAGCTGGGCAATGGAAT
CCGAGGAGGTTTCCCGATATTACCCTTTGTTGAAAAGTCTCAATAGCCCTTTGGTCTTCTGAGACTGTAT
CTTTGATATTCTTGGAGTAGACGAGAGTGTCGTGCTCCACCATGTTCACATCAATCCACTTGCTTTGAAG
ACGTGGTTGGAACGTCTTCTTTTTCCACGATGCTCCTCGTGGGTGGGGGTCCATCTTTGGGACCACTGTC
GGCAGAGGCATCTTGAACGATAGCCTTTCCTTTATCGCAATGATGGCATTTGTAGGTGCCACCTTCCTTT
TCTACTGTCCTTTTGATGAAGTGACAGATAGCTGGGCAATGGAATCCGAGGAGGTTTCCCGATATTACCC
TTTGTTGAAAAGTCTCAATAGCCCTTTGGTCTTCTGAGACTGTATCTTTGATATTCTTGGAGTAGACGAG
AGTGTCGTGCTCCACCATGTTGGCAAGCTGCTCTAGCCAATACGCAAACCGAATTCAGAAATAAATTCAG
CCTAATTCGGCGTTAATTCAGTACATTAAAAACGTCCGCAATGTGTTATTAAGTTGTCTAAGCGTCAATT
TGTTTACACCACAATATATCCTGCCACCAGCCAGCCAACAGCTCCCCGACCGGCAGCTCGGCACAAAATC
ACCACTCGATACAGGCAGCCCATCAGTCCGGGACGGCGTCAGCGGGAGAGCCGTTGTAAGGCGGCAGACT
TTGCTCATGTTACCGATGCTATTCGGAAGAACGGCAACTAAGCTGCCGGGTTTGAAACACGGATGATCTC
GCGGAGGGTAGCATGTTGATTGTAACGATGACAGAGCGTTGCTGCCTGTGATCAATTCGGGCACGAACCC
AGTGGACATAAGCCTGTTCGGTTCGTAAGCTGTAATGCAAGTAGCGTATGCGCTCACGCAACTGGTCCAG
AACCTTGACCGAACGCAGCGGTGGTAACGGCGCAGTGGCGGTTTTCATGGCTTGTTATGACTGTTTTTTT
GGGGTACAGTCTATGCCTCGGGCATCCAAGCAGCAAGCGCGTTACGCCGTGGGTCGATGTTTGATGTTAT
GGAGCAGCAACGATGTTACGCAGCAGGGCAGTCGCCCTAAAACAAAGTTAAACATCATGGGGGAAGCGGT
GATCGCCGAAGTATCGACTCAACTATCAGAGGTAGTTGGCGTCATCGAGCGCCATCTCGAACCGACGTTG
CTGGCCGTACATTTGTACGGCTCCGCAGTGGATGGCGGCCTGAAGCCACACAGTGATATTGATTTGCTGG
TTACGGTGACCGTAAGGCTTGATGAAACAACGCGGCGAGCTTTGATCAACGACCTTTTGGAAACTTCGGC
TTCCCCTGGAGAGAGCGAGATTCTCCGCGCTGTAGAAGTCACCATTGTTGTGCACGACGACATCATTCCG
TGGCGTTATCCAGCTAAGCGCGAACTGCAATTTGGAGAATGGCAGCGCAATGACATTCTTGCAGGTATCT
TCGAGCCAGCCACGATCGACATTGATCTGGCTATCTTGCTGACAAAAGCAAGAGAACATAGCGTTGCCTT
GGTAGGTCCAGCGGCGGAGGAACTCTTTGATCCGGTTCCTGAACAGGATCTATTTGAGGCGCTAAATGAA
ACCTTAACGCTATGGAACTCGCCGCCCGACTGGGCTGGCGATGAGCGAAATGTAGTGCTTACGTTGTCCC
GCATTTGGTACAGCGCAGTAACCGGCAAAATCGCGCCGAAGGATGTCGCTGCCGACTGGGCAATGGAGCG
CCTGCCGGCCCAGTATCAGCCCGTCATACTTGAAGCTAGACAGGCTTATCTTGGACAAGAAGAAGATCGC
TTGGCCTCGCGCGCAGATCAGTTGGAAGAATTTGTCCACTACGTGAAAGGCGAGATCACCAAGGTAGTCG
GCAAATAATGTCTAGCTAGAAATTCGTTCAAGCCGACGCCGCTTCGCGGCGCGGCTTAACTCAAGCGTTA
GATGCACTAAGCACATAATTGCTCACAGCCAAACTATCAGGTCAAGTCTGCTTTTATTATTTTTAAGCGT
GCATAATAAGCCCTACACAAATTGGGAGATATATCATGCATGACCAAAATCCCTTAACGTGAGTTTTCGT
TCCACTGAGCGTCAGACCCCGTAGAAAAGATCAAAGGATCTTCTTGAGATCCTTTTTTTCTGCGCGTAAT
CTGCTGCTTGCAAACAAAAAAACCACCGCTACCAGCGGTGGTTTGTTTGCCGGATCAAGAGCTACCAACT
CTTTTTCCGAAGGTAACTGGCTTCAGCAGAGCGCAGATACCAAATACTGTCCTTCTAGTGTAGCCGTAGT
TAGGCCACCACTTCAAGAACTCTGTAGCACCGCCTACATACCTCGCTCTGCTAATCCTGTTACCAGTGGC
TGCTGCCAGTGGCGATAAGTCGTGTCTTACCGGGTTGGACTCAAGACGATAGTTACCGGATAAGGCGCAG
CGGTCGGGCTGAACGGGGGGTTCGTGCACACAGCCCAGCTTGGAGCGAACGACCTACACCGAACTGAGAT
ACCTACAGCGTGAGCTATGAGAAAGCGCCACGCTTCCCGAAGGGAGAAAGGCGGACAGGTATCCGGTAAG
CGGCAGGGTCGGAACAGGAGAGCGCACGAGGGAGCTTCCAGGGGGAAACGCCTGGTATCTTTATAGTCCT
GTCGGGTTTCGCCACCTCTGACTTGAGCGTCGATTTTTGTGATGCTCGTCAGGGGGGCGGAGCCTATGGA
AAAACGCCAGCAACGCGGCCTTTTTACGGTTCCTGGCCTTTTGCTGGCCTTTTGCTCACATGTTCTTTCC
TGCGTTATCCCCTGATTCTGTGGATAACCGTATTACCGCCTTTGAGTGAGCTGATACCGCTCGCCGCAGC
CGAACGACCGAGCGCAGCGAGTCAGTGAGCGAGGAAGCGGAAGAGCGCCTGATGCGGTATTTTCTCCTTA
CGCATCTGTGCGGTATTTCACACCGCATATGGTGCACTCTCAGTACAATCTGCTCTGATGCCGCATAGTT
AAGCCAGTATACACTCCGCTATCGCTACGTGACTGGGTCATGGCTGCGCCCCGACACCCGCCAACACCCG
CTGACGCGCCCTGACGGGCTTGTCTGCTCCCGGCATCCGCTTACAGACAAGCTGTGACCGTCTCCGGGAG
CTGCATGTGTCAGAGGTTTTCACCGTCATCACCGAAACGCGCGAGGCAGGGTGCCTTGATGTGGGCGCCG
GCGGTCGAGTGGCGACGGCGCGGCTTGTCCGCGCCCTGGTAGATTGCCTGGCCGTAGGCCAGCCATTTTT
GAGCGGCCAGCGGCCGCGATAGGCCGACGCGAAGCGGCGGGGCGTAGGGAGCGCAGCGACCGAAGGGTAG
GCGCTTTTTGCAGCTCTTCGGCTGTGCGCTGGCCAGACAGTTATGCACAGGCCAGGCGGGTTTTAAGAGT
TTTAATAAGTTTTAAAGAGTTTTAGGCGGAAAAATCGCCTTTTTTCTCTTTTATATCAGTCACTTACATG
TGTGACCGGTTCCCAATGTACGGCTTTGGGTTCCCAATGTACGGGTTCCGGTTCCCAATGTACGGCTTTG
GGTTCCCAATGTACGTGCTATCCACAGGAAAGAGACCTTTTCGACCTTTTTCCCCTGCTAGGGCAATTTG
CCCTAGCATCTGCTCCGTACATTAGGAACCGGCGGATGCTTCGCCCTCGATCAGGTTGCGGTAGCGCATG
ACTAGGATCGGGCCAGCCTGCCCCGCCTCCTCCTTCAAATCGTACTCCGGCAGGTCATTTGACCCGATCA
GCTTGCGCACGGTGAAACAGAACTTCTTGAACTCTCCGGCGCTGCCACTGCGTTCGTAGATCGTCTTGAA
CAACCATCTGGCTTCTGCCTTGCCTGCGGCGCGGCGTGCCAGGCGGTAGAGAAAACGGCCGATGCCGGGA
TCGATCAAAAAGTAATCGGGGTGAACCGTCAGCACGTCCGGGTTCTTGCCTTCTGTGATCTCGCGGTACA
TCCAATCAGCTAGCTCGATCTCGATGTACTCCGGCCGCCCGGTTTCGCTCTTTACGATCTTGTAGCGGCT
AATCAAGGCTTCACCCTCGGATACCGTCACCAGGCGGCCGTTCTTGGCCTTCTTCGTACGCTGCATGGCA
ACGTGCGTGGTGTTTAACCGAATGCAGGTTTCTACCAGGTCGTCTTTCTGCTTTCCGCCATCGGCTCGCC
GGCAGAACTTGAGTACGTCCGCAACGTGTGGACGGAACACGCGGCCGGGCTTGTCTCCCTTCCCTTCCCG
GTATCGGTTCATGGATTCGGTTAGATGGGAAACCGCCATCAGTACCAGGTCGTAATCCCACACACTGGCC
ATGCCGGCCGGCCCTGCGGAAACCTCTACGTGCCCGTCTGGAAGCTCGTAGCGGATCACCTCGCCAGCTC
GTCGGTCACGCTTCGACAGACGGAAAACGGCCACGTCCATGATGCTGCGACTATCGCGGGTGCCCACGTC
ATAGAGCATCGGAACGAAAAAATCTGGTTGCTCGTCGCCCTTGGGCGGCTTCCTAATCGACGGCGCACCG
GCTGCCGGCGGTTGCCGGGATTCTTTGCGGATTCGATCAGCGGCCGCTTGCCACGATTCACCGGGGCGTG
CTTCTGCCTCGATGCGTTGCCGCTGGGCGGCCTGCGCGGCCTTCAACTTCTCCACCAGGTCATCACCCAG
CGCCGCGCCGATTTGTACCGGGCCGGATGGTTTGCGACCGCTCACGCCGATTCCTCGGGCTTGGGGGTTC
CAGTGCCATTGCAGGGCCGGCAGACAACCCAGCCGCTTACGCCTGGCCAACCGCCCGTTCCTCCACACAT
GGGGCATTCCACGGCGTCGGTGCCTGGTTGTTCTTGATTTTCCATGCCGCCTCCTTTAGCCGCTAAAATT
CATCTACTCATTTATTCATTTGCTCATTTACTCTGGTAGCTGCGCGATGTATTCAGATAGCAGCTCGGTA
ATGGTCTTGCCTTGGCGTACCGCGTACATCTTCAGCTTGGTGTGATCCTCCGCCGGCAACTGAAAGTTGA
CCCGCTTCATGGCTGGCGTGTCTGCCAGGCTGGCCAACGTTGCAGCCTTGCTGCTGCGTGCGCTCGGACG
GCCGGCACTTAGCGTGTTTGTGCTTTTGCTCATTTTCTCTTTACCTCATTAACTCAAATGAGTTTTGATT
TAATTTCAGCGGCCAGCGCCTGGACCTCGCGGGCAGCGTCGCCCTCGGGTTCTGATTCAAGAACGGTTGT
GCCGGCGGCGGCAGTGCCTGGGTAGCTCACGCGCTGCGTGATACGGGACTCAAGAATGGGCAGCTCGTAC
CCGGCCAGCGCCTCGGCAACCTCACCGCCGATGCGCGTGCCTTTGATCGCCCGCGACACGACAAAGGCCG
CTTGTAGCCTTCCATCCGTGACCTCAATGCGCTGCTTAACCAGCTCCACCAGGTCGGCGGTGGCCCATAT
GTCGTAAGGGCTTGGCTGCACCGGAATCAGCACGAAGTCGGCTGCCTTGATCGCGGACACAGCCAAGTCC
GCCGCCTGGGGCGCTCCGTCGATCACTACGAAGTCGCGCCGGCCGATGGCCTTCACGTCGCGGTCAATCG
TCGGGCGGTCGATGCCGACAACGGTTAGCGGTTGATCTTCCCGCACGGCCGCCCAATCGCGGGCACTGCC
CTGGGGATCGGAATCGACTAACAGAACATCGGCCCCGGCGAGTTGCAGGGCGCGGGCTAGATGGGTTGCG
ATGGTCGTCTTGCCTGACCCGCCTTTCTGGTTAAGTACAGCGATAACCTTCATGCGTTCCCCTTGCGTAT
TTGTTTATTTACTCATCGCATCATATACGCAGCGACCGCATGACGCAAGCTGTTTTACTCAAATACACAT
CACCTTTTTAGACGGCGGCGCTCGGTTTCTTCAGCGGCCAAGCTGGCCGGCCAGGCCGCCAGCTTGGCAT
CAGACAAACCGGCCAGGATTTCATGCAGCCGCACGGTTGAGACGTGCGCGGGCGGCTCGAACACGTACCC
GGCCGCGATCATCTCCGCCTCGATCTCTTCGGTAATGAAAAACGGTTCGTCCTGGCCGTCCTGGTGCGGT
TTCATGCTTGTTCCTCTTGGCGTTCATTCTCGGCGGCCGCCAGGGCGTCGGCCTCGGTCAATGCGTCCTC
ACGGAAGGCACCGCGCCGCCTGGCCTCGGTGGGCGTCACTTCCTCGCTGCGCTCAAGTGCGCGGTACAGG
GTCGAGCGATGCACGCCAAGCAGTGCAGCCGCCTCTTTCACGGTGCGGCCTTCCTGGTCGATCAGCTCGC
GGGCGTGCGCGATCTGTGCCGGGGTGAGGGTAGGGCGGGGGCCAAACTTCACGCCTCGGGCCTTGGCGGC
CTCGCGCCCGCTCCGGGTGCGGTCGATGATTAGGGAACGCTCGAACTCGGCAATGCCGGCGAACACGGTC
AACACCATGCGGCCGGCCGGCGTGGTGGTGTCGGCCCACGGCTCTGCCAGGCTACGCAGGCCCGCGCCGG
CCTCCTGGATGCGCTCGGCAATGTCCAGTAGGTCGCGGGTGCTGCGGGCCAGGCGGTCTAGCCTGGTCAC
TGTCACAACGTCGCCAGGGCGTAGGTGGTCAAGCATCCTGGCCAGCTCCGGGCGGTCGCGCCTGGTGCCG
GTGATCTTCTCGGAAAACAGCTTGGTGCAGCCGGCCGCGTGCAGTTCGGCCCGTTGGTTGGTCAAGTCCT
GGTCGTCGGTGCTGACGCGGGCATAGCCCAGCAGGCCAGCGGCGGCGCTCTTGTTCATGGCGTAATGTCT
CCGGTTCTAGTCGCAAGTATTCTACTTTATGCGACTAAAACACGCGACAAGAAAACGCCAGGAAAAGGGC
AGGGCGGCAGCCTGTCGCGTAACTTAGGACTTGTGCGACATGTCGTTTTCAGAAGACGGCTGCACTGAAC
GTCAGAAGCCGACTGCACTATAGCAGCGGAGGGGTTGGATCAAAGTACTTTGATCCCGAGGGGAACCCTG
TGGTTGGCATGCACATACAAATGGACGAACGGATAAACCT
