>Addgene plasmid #68598 | pMpGWB207 | addgene partial sequence | sequence record 128129 | CAT-R 5'-GCAACTGACTGAAATGCCTC-3'
TCAACGGTGGTATATCCAGTGATTTTTTTCTCCATTTTAGCTTCCTTAGCTCCTGAAAATCTCGACGGAT
CCTAACTCAAAATCCACACATTATACGAGCCGGAAGCATAAAGTGTAAAGCCTGGGGTGCCTAATGCGGC
CCCTCGAGGGGCCGCCATAGTGACTGGATATGTTGTGTTTTACAGTATTATGTAGTCTGTTTTTTATGCA
AAATCTAATTTAATATATTGATATTTATATCATTTTACGTTTCTCGTTCAGCTTTTTTGTACAAACTTGT
TGATAACTCTAGACCCAAGCTTGGCACTGGCCGTCGTTTTACAACGTCGTGACTGGGAAAACCCTGGCGT
TACCCAACTTAATC
