>Addgene plasmid #68598 | pMpGWB207 | addgene partial sequence | sequence record 130204 | EXFP-R 5'-GTCTTGTAGTTGCCGTCGTC-3'
CCTTCGGGCATGGCGGACTTGAAGAAGTCGTGCTGCTTCATGTGGTCGGGGTAGCGGGCGAAGCACATCA
GGCCGTAGCCGAAGGTGGTCACGAGGGTGGGCCAGGGCACGGGCAGCTTGCCGGTGGTGCAGATGAACTT
CAGGGTCAGCTTGCCGTAGGTGGCATCGCCCTCGCCCTCGCCGGACACGCTGAACTTGTGGCCGTTTACG
TCGCCGTCCAGCTCGACCAGGATGGGCACCACCCCGGTGAACAGCTCCTCGCCCTTGCTCACCATGCTGT
TATCAACCACTTTGTACAAGAAAGCTGAACGAGAAACGTAAAATGATATAAATATCAATATATTAAATTA
GATTTTGCATAAAAAACAGACTACATAATACTGTAAAACACAACATATCCAGTCACTATGGTCGACCTGC
AGACTGGCTGTGTATAAGGGAGCCTGACATTTATATTCCCCAGAACATCAGGTTAATGGCGTTTTTGATG
TCATTTTCGCGGTGGCTGAGATCAGCCACTTCTTCCCCGATAACGGAGACCGGCACACTGGCCATATCGG
TGGTCATCATGCGCCAGCTTTCATCCCCGATATGCACCACCGGGTAAAGTTCACGGGAGACTTTAT
